>Addgene plasmid #121179 | pMK345 (Hygro-P2A-mAID-mClover) | depositor full sequence | sequence record 230623 | pMK345 (Hygro-P2A-mAID-mClover) sequence 4992 bps
CTG
[124 nt withheld, positions 4-127]
C
[91 nt withheld, positions 129-219]
A
[49 nt withheld, positions 221-269]
CCTTTGACGTTGGAGTCCACGTTCTTT
[37 nt withheld, positions 297-333]
ACCCTATCTCGGTCTATTCTTTTGATTTATAAGGGATTTTGCCGATTTCGGCCTATTGGTTAAAAAATGA
GCTGATTTAACAAAAATTTAACGCGAATTTTAACAAAATATTAACGCTTACAATTTCCATTCGCCATTCA
GGCTGCGCAACTGTTGGGAAGGGCGATCGGTGCGGGCCTCTTCGCTATTACGCCAGCTGGCGAAAGGGGG
ATGTGCTGCAAGGCGATTAAGTTGGGTAACGCCAGGGTTTTCCCAGTCACGACGTTGTAAAACGACGGCC
AGTGAGCGCGCGTAATACGACTCACTATAGGGCGAATTGGGTACCGGGCCCCCCCTCGAGGTCGACGGTA
TCGATAAGCTTGATATCGCCACCATGAAAAAGCCTGAACTCACCGCGACGTCTGTCGAGAAGTTTCTGAT
CGAAAAGTTCGACAGCGTCTCCGACCTGATGCAGCTCTCGGAGGGCGAAGAATCTCGTGCTTTCAGCTTC
GATGTAGGAGGGCGTGGATATGTCCTGCGGGTAAATAGCTGCGCCGATGGTTTCTACAAAGATCGTTATG
TTTATCGGCACTTTGCATCGGCCGCGCTCCCGATTCCGGAAGTGCTTGACATTGGGGAATTCAGCGAGAG
CCTGACCTATTGCATCTCCCGCCGTGCACAGGGTGTCACGTTGCAAGACCTGCCTGAAACCGAACTGCCC
GCTGTTCTGCAGCCGGTCGCGGAGGCCATGGATGCGATCGCTGCGGCCGATCTTAGCCAGACGAGCGGGT
TCGGCCCATTCGGACCGCAAGGAATCGGTCAATACACTACATGGCGTGATTTCATATGCGCGATTGCTGA
TCCCCATGTGTATCACTGGCAAACTGTGATGGACGACACCGTCAGTGCGTCCGTCGCGCAGGCTCTCGAT
GAGCTGATGCTTTGGGCCGAGGACTGCCCCGAAGTCCGGCACCTCGTGCACGCGGATTTCGGCTCCAACA
ATGTCCTGACGGACAATGGCCGCATAACAGCGGTCATTGACTGGAGCGAGGCGATGTTCGGGGATTCCCA
ATACGAGGTCGCCAACATCTTCTTCTGGAGGCCGTGGTTGGCTTGTATGGAGCAGCAGACGCGCTACTTC
GAGCGGAGGCATCCGGAGCTTGCAGGATCGCCGCGGCTCCGGGCGTATATGCTCCGCATTGGTCTTGACC
AACTCTATCAGAGCTTGGTTGACGGCAATTTCGATGATGCAGCTTGGGCGCAGGGTCGATGCGACGCAAT
CGTCCGATCCGGAGCCGGGACTGTCGGGCGTACACAAATCGCCCGCAGAAGCGCGGCCGTCTGGACCGAT
GGCTGTGTAGAAGTACTCGCCGATAGTGGAAACCGACGCCCCAGCACTCGTCCGAGGGCAAAGGAATCAG
GAAGCGGAGCTACTAACTTCAGCCTGCTGAAGCAGGCTGGAGACGTGGAGGAGAACCCTGGACCTAGATC
TAAGGAGAAGAGTGCTTGTCCTAAAGATCCAGCCAAACCTCCGGCCAAGGCACAAGTTGTGGGATGGCCA
CCGGTGAGATCATACCGGAAGAACGTGATGGTTTCCTGCCAAAAATCAAGCGGTGGCCCGGAGGCGGCGG
CGTTCGTGAAGGTATCAATGGACGGAGCACCGTACTTGAGGAAAATCGATTTGAGGATGTATAAAGCTAG
CATGGTGAGCAAGGGCGAGGAGCTGTTCACCGGGGTGGTGCCCATCCTGGTCGAGCTGGACGGCGACGTA
AACGGCCACAAGTTCAGCGTCCGCGGCGAGGGCGAGGGCGATGCCACCAACGGCAAGCTGACCCTGAAGT
TCATCTGCACCACCGGCAAGCTGCCCGTGCCCTGGCCCACCCTCGTGACCACCTTCGGCTACGGCGTGGC
CTGCTTCAGCCGCTACCCCGACCACATGAAGCAGCACGACTTCTTCAAGTCCGCCATGCCCGAAGGCTAC
GTCCAGGAGCGCACCATCTCTTTCAAGGACGACGGTACCTACAAGACCCGCGCCGAGGTGAAGTTCGAGG
GCGACACCCTGGTGAACCGCATCGAGCTGAAGGGCATCGACTTCAAGGAGGACGGCAACATCCTGGGGCA
CAAGCTGGAGTACAACTTCAACAGCCACAACGTCTATATCACGGCCGACAAGCAGAAGAACGGCATCAAG
GCTAACTTCAAGATCCGCCACAACGTTGAGGACGGCAGCGTGCAGCTCGCCGACCACTACCAGCAGAACA
CCCCCATCGGCGACGGCCCCGTGCTGCTGCCCGACAACCACTACCTGAGCCATCAGTCCAAGCTGAGCAA
AGACCCCAACGAGAAGCGCGATCACATGGTCCTGCTGGAGTTCGTGACCGCCGCCGGGATTACACATGGC
ATGGACGAGCTGTACAAGGGCGCTGGTGCAGGCGCCGGATCCACTAGTTCTAGAGCGGCCGCCACCGCGG
TGGAGCTCCAGCTTTTGTTCCCTTTAGTGAGGGTTAATTGCGCGCTTGGCGTAATCATGGTCATAGCTGT
TTCCTGTGTGAAATTGTTATCCGCTCACAATTCCACACAACATACGAGCCGGAAGCATAAAGTGTAAAGC
CTGGGGTGCCTAATGAGTGAGCTAACTCACATTAATTGCGTTGCGCTCACTGCCCGCTTTCCAGTCGGGA
AACCTGTCGTGCCAGCTGCATTAATGAATCGGCCAACGCGCGGGGAGAGGCGGTTTGCGTATTGGGCGCT
CTTCCGCTTCCTCGCTCACTGACTCGCTGCGCTCGGTCGTTCGGCTGCGGCGAGCGGTATCAGCTCACTC
AAAGGCGGTAATACGGTTATCCACAGAATCAGGGGATAACGCAGGAAAGAACATGTGAGCAAAAGGCCAG
CAAAAGGCCAGGAACCGTAAAAAGGCCGCGTTGCTGGCGTTTTTCCATAGGCTCCGCCCCCCTGACGAGC
ATCACAAAAATCGACGCTCAAGTCAGAGGTGGCGAAACCCGACAGGACTATAAAGATACCAGGCGTTTCC
CCCTGGAAGCTCCCTCGTGCGCTCTCCTGTTCCGACCCTGCCGCTTACCGGATACCTGTCCGCCTTTCTC
CCTTCGGGAAGCGTGGCGCTTTCTCATAGCTCACGCTGTAGGTATCTCAGTTCGGTGTAGGTCGTTCGCT
CCAAGCTGGGCTGTGTGCACGAACCCCCCGTTCAGCCCGACCGCTGCGCCTTATCCGGTAACTATCGTCT
TGAGTCCAACCCGGTAAGACACGACTTATCGCCACTGGCAGCAGCCACTGGTAACAGGATTAGCAGAGCG
AGGTATGTAGGCGGTGCTACAGAGTTCTTGAAGTGGTGGCCTAACTACGGCTACACTAGAAGGACAGTAT
TTGGTATCTGCGCTCTGCTGAAGCCAGTTACCTTCGGAAAAAGAGTTGGTAGCTCTTGATCCGGCAAACA
AACCACCGCTGGTAGCGGTGGTTTTTTTGTTTGCAAGCAGCAGATTACGCGCAGAAAAAAAGGATCTCAA
GAAGATCCTTTGATCTTTTCTACGGGGTCTGACGCTCAGTGGAACGAAAACTCACGTTAAGGGATTTTGG
TCATGAGATTATCAAAAAGGATCTTCACCTAGATCCTTTTAAATTAAAAATGAAGTTTTAAATCAATCTA
AAGTATATATGAGTAAACTTGGTCTGACAGTTACCAATGCTTAATCAGTGAGGCACCTATCTCAGCGATC
TGTCTATTTCGTTCATCCATAGTTGCCTGACTCCCCGTCGTGTAGATAACTACGATACGGGAGGGCTTAC
CATCTGGCCCCAGTGCTGCAATGATACCGCGAGACCCACGCTCACCGGCTCCAGATTTATCAGCAATAAA
CCAGCCAGCCGGAAGGGCCGAGCGCAGAAGTGGTCCTGCAACTTTATCCGCCTCCATCCAGTCTATTAAT
TGTTGCCGGGAAGCTAGAGTAAGTAGTTCGCCAGTTAATAGTTTGCGCAACGTTGTTGCCATTGCTACAG
GCATCGTGGTGTCACGCTCGTCGTTTGGTATGGCTTCATTCAGCTCCGGTTCCCAACGATCAAGGCGAGT
TACATGATCCCCCATGTTGTGCAAAAAAGCGGTTAGCTCCTTCGGTCCTCCGATCGTTGTCAGAAGTAAG
TTGGCCGCAGTGTTATCACTCATGGTTATGGCAGCACTGCATAATTCTCTTACTGTCATGCCATCCGTAA
GATGCTTTTCTGTGACTGGTGAGTACTCAACCAAGTCATTCTGAGAATAGTGTATGCGGCGACCGAGTTG
CTCTTGCCCGGCGTCAATACGGGATAATACCGCGCCACATAGCAGAACTTTAAAAGTGCTCATCATTGGA
AAACGTTCTTCGGGGCGAAAACTCTCAAGGATCTTACCGCTGTTGAGATCCAGTTCGATGTAACCCACTC
GTGCACCCAACTGATCTTCAGCATCTTTTACTTTCACCAGCGTTTCTGGGTGAGCAAAAACAGGAAGGCA
AAATGCCGCAAAAAAGGGAATAAGGGCGACACGGAAATGTTGAATACTCATACTCTTCCTTTTTCAATAT
TATTGAAGCATTTATCAGGGTTATTGTCTCATGAGCGGATACATATTTGAATGTATTTAGAAAAATAAAC
AAATAGGGGTTCCGCGCACATTTCCCCGAAAAGTGCCAC
Features (pLannotate 1.2.2; 16 found; start..end, strand, type, name):
      4..432     +  rep_origin     f1 ori (sequence partly withheld): f1 bacteriophage origin of replication; arrow indicates direction of (+) strand synthesis
    463..618     -  CDS            lacZα (fragment): LacZα fragment of β-galactosidase; lacZ fragment
    626..644     +  promoter       T7 promoter: promoter for bacteriophage T7 RNA polymerase
    653..701     -  misc_feature   MCS (fragment): pBluescript multiple cloning site
    707..1729    +  CDS            hph: KHYB_ECOLX - Experimental evidence at protein level: Swiss-Prot protein existence level 1. The aminoglycoside phosphotransferases achieve inactivation of their antibiotic substrates by phosphorylation. Only phosphorylates hygromycin and closely related compounds such as demethyl analogs and destomycin. From Escherichia coli.
   1805..2008    +  CDS            mini-AID: minimal degron from the auxin-responsive IAA17 protein of Arabidopsis thaliana (Kubota et al., 2013) acts as an auxin-inducible degron (AID) in the presence of TIR1
   2015..2731    +  CDS            Clover: Clover is a basic (constitutively fluorescent) green/yellow fluorescent protein published in 2012, derived from Aequorea victoria. It is reported to be a rapidly-maturing weak dimer with high acid sensitivity.
   2750..2791    -  misc_feature   MCS (fragment): pBluescript multiple cloning site
   2804..2822    -  promoter       T3 promoter: promoter for bacteriophage T3 RNA polymerase
   2867..2883    -  protein_bind   lac operator: The lac repressor binds to the lac operator to inhibit transcription in E. coli. This inhibition can be relieved by adding lactose or isopropyl-β-D-thiogalactopyranoside (IPTG). lac repressor encoded by lacI
   2891..2921    -  promoter       lac promoter: promoter for the E. coli lac operon
   2936..2957    -  protein_bind   CAP binding site: CAP binding activates transcription in the presence of cAMP. E. coli catabolite activator protein
   2970..3062    -  CDS            lacI (fragment): lac repressor; lacI; The lac repressor binds to the lac operator to inhibit transcription in E. coli. This inhibition can be relieved by adding lactose or isopropyl-β-D-thiogalactopyranoside (IPTG).
   3245..3833    -  rep_origin     ori: high-copy-number ColE1/pMB1/pBR322/pUC origin of replication
   4004..4864    -  CDS            AmpR: β-lactamase; bla; confers resistance to ampicillin, carbenicillin, and related antibiotics
   4865..4969    -  promoter       AmpR promoter: bla
