>Addgene plasmid #121179 | pMK345 (Hygro-P2A-mAID-mClover) | addgene full sequence | sequence record 235303 | Addgene NGS Result
TATTAACGCTTACAATTTCCATTCGCCATTCAGGCTGCGCAACTGTTGGGAAGGGCGATCGGTGCGGGCC
TCTTCGCTATTACGCCAGCTGGCGAAAGGGGGATGTGCTGCAAGGCGATTAAGTTGGGTAACGCCAGGGT
TTTCCCAGTCACGACGTTGTAAAACGACGGCCAGTGAGCGCGCGTAATACGACTCACTATAGGGCGAATT
GGGTACCGGGCCCCCCCTCGAGGTCGACGGTATCGATAAGCTTGATATCGCCACCATGAAAAAGCCTGAA
CTCACCGCGACGTCTGTCGAGAAGTTTCTGATCGAAAAGTTCGACAGCGTCTCCGACCTGATGCAGCTCT
CGGAGGGCGAAGAATCTCGTGCTTTCAGCTTCGATGTAGGAGGGCGTGGATATGTCCTGCGGGTAAATAG
CTGCGCCGATGGTTTCTACAAAGATCGTTATGTTTATCGGCACTTTGCATCGGCCGCGCTCCCGATTCCG
GAAGTGCTTGACATTGGGGAATTCAGCGAGAGCCTGACCTATTGCATCTCCCGCCGTGCACAGGGTGTCA
CGTTGCAAGACCTGCCTGAAACCGAACTGCCCGCTGTTCTGCAGCCGGTCGCGGAGGCCATGGATGCGAT
CGCTGCGGCCGATCTTAGCCAGACGAGCGGGTTCGGCCCATTCGGACCGCAAGGAATCGGTCAATACACT
ACATGGCGTGATTTCATATGCGCGATTGCTGATCCCCATGTGTATCACTGGCAAACTGTGATGGACGACA
CCGTCAGTGCGTCCGTCGCGCAGGCTCTCGATGAGCTGATGCTTTGGGCCGAGGACTGCCCCGAAGTCCG
GCACCTCGTGCACGCGGATTTCGGCTCCAACAATGTCCTGACGGACAATGGCCGCATAACAGCGGTCATT
GACTGGAGCGAGGCGATGTTCGGGGATTCCCAATACGAGGTCGCCAACATCTTCTTCTGGAGGCCGTGGT
TGGCTTGTATGGAGCAGCAGACGCGCTACTTCGAGCGGAGGCATCCGGAGCTTGCAGGATCGCCGCGGCT
CCGGGCGTATATGCTCCGCATTGGTCTTGACCAACTCTATCAGAGCTTGGTTGACGGCAATTTCGATGAT
GCAGCTTGGGCGCAGGGTCGATGCGACGCAATCGTCCGATCCGGAGCCGGGACTGTCGGGCGTACACAAA
TCGCCCGCAGAAGCGCGGCCGTCTGGACCGATGGCTGTGTAGAAGTACTCGCCGATAGTGGAAACCGACG
CCCCAGCACTCGTCCGAGGGCAAAGGAATCAGGAAGCGGAGCTACTAACTTCAGCCTGCTGAAGCAGGCT
GGAGACGTGGAGGAGAACCCTGGACCTAGATCTAAGGAGAAGAGTGCTTGTCCTAAAGATCCAGCCAAAC
CTCCGGCCAAGGCACAAGTTGTGGGATGGCCACCGGTGAGATCATACCGGAAGAACGTGATGGTTTCCTG
CCAAAAATCAAGCGGTGGCCCGGAGGCGGCGGCGTTCGTGAAGGTATCAATGGACGGAGCACCGTACTTG
AGGAAAATCGATTTGAGGATGTATAAAGCTAGCATGGTGAGCAAGGGCGAGGAGCTGTTCACCGGGGTGG
TGCCCATCCTGGTCGAGCTGGACGGCGACGTAAACGGCCACAAGTTCAGCGTCCGCGGCGAGGGCGAGGG
CGATGCCACCAACGGCAAGCTGACCCTGAAGTTCATCTGCACCACCGGCAAGCTGCCCGTGCCCTGGCCC
ACCCTCGTGACCACCTTCGGCTACGGCGTGGCCTGCTTCAGCCGCTACCCCGACCACATGAAGCAGCACG
ACTTCTTCAAGTCCGCCATGCCCGAAGGCTACGTCCAGGAGCGCACCATCTCTTTCAAGGACGACGGTAC
CTACAAGACCCGCGCCGAGGTGAAGTTCGAGGGCGACACCCTGGTGAACCGCATCGAGCTGAAGGGCATC
GACTTCAAGGAGGACGGCAACATCCTGGGGCACAAGCTGGAGTACAACTTCAACAGCCACAACGTCTATA
TCACGGCCGACAAGCAGAAGAACGGCATCAAGGCTAACTTCAAGATCCGCCACAACGTTGAGGACGGCAG
CGTGCAGCTCGCCGACCACTACCAGCAGAACACCCCCATCGGCGACGGCCCCGTGCTGCTGCCCGACAAC
CACTACCTGAGCCATCAGTCCAAGCTGAGCAAAGACCCCAACGAGAAGCGCGATCACATGGTCCTGCTGG
AGTTCGTGACCGCCGCCGGGATTACACATGGCATGGACGAGCTGTACAAGGGCGCTGGTGCAGGCGCCGG
ATCCACTAGTTCTAGAGCGGCCGCCACCGCGGTGGAGCTCCAGCTTTTGTTCCCTTTAGTGAGGGTTAAT
TGCGCGCTTGGCGTAATCATGGTCATAGCTGTTTCCTGTGTGAAATTGTTATCCGCTCACAATTCCACAC
AACATACGAGCCGGAAGCATAAAGTGTAAAGCCTGGGGTGCCTAATGAGTGAGCTAACTCACATTAATTG
CGTTGCGCTCACTGCCCGCTTTCCAGTCGGGAAACCTGTCGTGCCAGCTGCATTAATGAATCGGCCAACG
CGCGGGGAGAGGCGGTTTGCGTATTGGGCGCTCTTCCGCTTCCTCGCTCACTGACTCGCTGCGCTCGGTC
GTTCGGCTGCGGCGAGCGGTATCAGCTCACTCAAAGGCGGTAATACGGTTATCCACAGAATCAGGGGATA
ACGCAGGAAAGAACATGTGAGCAAAAGGCCAGCAAAAGGCCAGGAACCGTAAAAAGGCCGCGTTGCTGGC
GTTTTTCCATAGGCTCCGCCCCCCTGACGAGCATCACAAAAATCGACGCTCAAGTCAGAGGTGGCGAAAC
CCGACAGGACTATAAAGATACCAGGCGTTTCCCCCTGGAAGCTCCCTCGTGCGCTCTCCTGTTCCGACCC
TGCCGCTTACCGGATACCTGTCCGCCTTTCTCCCTTCGGGAAGCGTGGCGCTTTCTCATAGCTCACGCTG
TAGGTATCTCAGTTCGGTGTAGGTCGTTCGCTCCAAGCTGGGCTGTGTGCACGAACCCCCCGTTCAGCCC
GACCGCTGCGCCTTATCCGGTAACTATCGTCTTGAGTCCAACCCGGTAAGACACGACTTATCGCCACTGG
CAGCAGCCACTGGTAACAGGATTAGCAGAGCGAGGTATGTAGGCGGTGCTACAGAGTTCTTGAAGTGGTG
GCCTAACTACGGCTACACTAGAAGAACAGTATTTGGTATCTGCGCTCTGCTGAAGCCAGTTACCTTCGGA
AAAAGAGTTGGTAGCTCTTGATCCGGCAAACAAACCACCGCTGGTAGCGGTGGTTTTTTTGTTTGCAAGC
AGCAGATTACGCGCAGAAAAAAAGGATCTCAAGAAGATCCTTTGATCTTTTCTACGGGGTCTGACGCTCA
GTGGAACGAAAACTCACGTTAAGGGATTTTGGTCATGAGATTATCAAAAAGGATCTTCACCTAGATCCTT
TTAAATTAAAAATGAAGTTTTAAATCAATCTAAAGTATATATGAGTAAACTTGGTCTGACAGTTACCAAT
GCTTAATCAGTGAGGCACCTATCTCAGCGATCTGTCTATTTCGTTCATCCATAGTTGCCTGACTCCCCGT
CGTGTAGATAACTACGATACGGGAGGGCTTACCATCTGGCCCCAGTGCTGCAATGATACCGCGAGACCCA
CGCTCACCGGCTCCAGATTTATCAGCAATAAACCAGCCAGCCGGAAGGGCCGAGCGCAGAAGTGGTCCTG
CAACTTTATCCGCCTCCATCCAGTCTATTAATTGTTGCCGGGAAGCTAGAGTAAGTAGTTCGCCAGTTAA
TAGTTTGCGCAACGTTGTTGCCATTGCTACAGGCATCGTGGTGTCACGCTCGTCGTTTGGTATGGCTTCA
TTCAGCTCCGGTTCCCAACGATCAAGGCGAGTTACATGATCCCCCATGTTGTGCAAAAAAGCGGTTAGCT
CCTTCGGTCCTCCGATCGTTGTCAGAAGTAAGTTGGCCGCAGTGTTATCACTCATGGTTATGGCAGCACT
GCATAATTCTCTTACTGTCATGCCATCCGTAAGATGCTTTTCTGTGACTGGTGAGTACTCAACCAAGTCA
TTCTGAGAATAGTGTATGCGGCGACCGAGTTGCTCTTGCCCGGCGTCAATACGGGATAATACCGCGCCAC
ATAGCAGAACTTTAAAAGTGCTCATCATTGGAAAACGTTCTTCGGGGCGAAAACTCTCAAGGATCTTACC
GCTGTTGAGATCCAGTTCGATGTAACCCACTCGTGCACCCAACTGATCTTCAGCATCTTTTACTTTCACC
AGCGTTTCTGGGTGAGCAAAAACAGGAAGGCAAAATGCCGCAAAAAAGGGAATAAGGGCGACACGGAAAT
GTTGAATACTCATACTCTTCCTTTTTCAATATTATTGAAGCATTTATCAGGGTTATTGTCTCATGAGCGG
ATACATATTTGAATGTATTTAGAAAAATAAACAAATAGGGGTTCCGCGCACATTTCCCCGAAAAGTGCCA
CCTG
[124 nt withheld, positions 4555-4678]
C
[91 nt withheld, positions 4680-4770]
A
[49 nt withheld, positions 4772-4820]
CCTTTGACGTTGGAGTCCACGTTCTTT
[37 nt withheld, positions 4848-4884]
ACCCTATCTCGGTCTATTCTTTTGATTTATAAGGGATTTTGCCGATTTCGGCCTATTGGTTAAAAAAATG
AGCTGATTTAACAAAAATTTAACGCGAATTTTAACAAAA
Features (pLannotate 1.2.2; 16 found; start..end, strand, type, name):
     22..177     -  CDS            lacZα (fragment): LacZα fragment of β-galactosidase; lacZ fragment
    185..203     +  promoter       T7 promoter: promoter for bacteriophage T7 RNA polymerase
    212..260     -  misc_feature   MCS (fragment): pBluescript multiple cloning site
    266..1288    +  CDS            hph: KHYB_ECOLX - Experimental evidence at protein level: Swiss-Prot protein existence level 1. The aminoglycoside phosphotransferases achieve inactivation of their antibiotic substrates by phosphorylation. Only phosphorylates hygromycin and closely related compounds such as demethyl analogs and destomycin. From Escherichia coli.
   1364..1567    +  CDS            mini-AID: minimal degron from the auxin-responsive IAA17 protein of Arabidopsis thaliana (Kubota et al., 2013) acts as an auxin-inducible degron (AID) in the presence of TIR1
   1574..2290    +  CDS            Clover: Clover is a basic (constitutively fluorescent) green/yellow fluorescent protein published in 2012, derived from Aequorea victoria. It is reported to be a rapidly-maturing weak dimer with high acid sensitivity.
   2309..2350    -  misc_feature   MCS (fragment): pBluescript multiple cloning site
   2363..2381    -  promoter       T3 promoter: promoter for bacteriophage T3 RNA polymerase
   2426..2442    -  protein_bind   lac operator: The lac repressor binds to the lac operator to inhibit transcription in E. coli. This inhibition can be relieved by adding lactose or isopropyl-β-D-thiogalactopyranoside (IPTG). lac repressor encoded by lacI
   2450..2480    -  promoter       lac promoter: promoter for the E. coli lac operon
   2495..2516    -  protein_bind   CAP binding site: CAP binding activates transcription in the presence of cAMP. E. coli catabolite activator protein
   2529..2621    -  CDS            lacI (fragment): lac repressor; lacI; The lac repressor binds to the lac operator to inhibit transcription in E. coli. This inhibition can be relieved by adding lactose or isopropyl-β-D-thiogalactopyranoside (IPTG).
   2804..3392    -  rep_origin     ori: high-copy-number ColE1/pMB1/pBR322/pUC origin of replication
   3563..4423    -  CDS            AmpR: β-lactamase; bla; confers resistance to ampicillin, carbenicillin, and related antibiotics
   4424..4528    -  promoter       AmpR promoter: bla
   4555..4913    +  rep_origin     f1 ori (sequence partly withheld): f1 bacteriophage origin of replication; arrow indicates direction of (+) strand synthesis
