[The description below was written by a language model from this plasmid's Addgene catalogue record and pLannotate feature annotations shown in this document.]
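Description:
pMK345 (Hygro-P2A-mAID-mClover) is a pBluescript-based cassette plasmid of about 5 kb, catalogued under the CRISPR vector type and intended for N-terminal tagging of genes with an auxin-inducible degron. It is maintained in E. coli at high copy through a ColE1/pUC-type origin and selected with ampicillin via the β-lactamase gene. The usual pBluescript features remain around the insert: an f1 origin, a disrupted lacZα fragment with lac promoter/operator, split remnants of the multiple cloning site, and flanking T7 and T3 promoters.

The synthetic insert sits between the two halves of the polylinker and reads in one direction: the hygromycin phosphotransferase gene (hph), then a short unannotated gap that matches the position of the P2A peptide named in the construct title, then the mini-AID degron derived from Arabidopsis IAA17, followed almost immediately by the green/yellow fluorescent protein Clover (mClover in the construct name). No eukaryotic promoter, polyadenylation signal, guide RNA cassette, nuclease or homology arms are annotated. This fits a promoterless tagging module that would rely on the targeted gene's own promoter once inserted at the start of its coding region, although the record does not describe how homology arms are added. In such an arrangement the P2A would separate the hygromycin resistance protein from the mAID-mClover-tagged target protein. That would permit hygromycin selection of integrants, fluorescent detection of the fusion, and auxin-triggered degradation in cells expressing TIR1.

The repository-sequenced and depositor-supplied records differ by one nucleotide in length and in their start coordinate, but carry the same features in the same order.
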