Addgene plasmid #121179: pMK345 (Hygro-P2A-mAID-mClover)
Purpose: N-terminal tagging
Depositing lab: Masato Kanemaki. Depositing organization: National Institute of Genetics. Publication: Generation of conditional auxin-inducible degron (AID) cells and tight control of degron-fused proteins using the degradation inhibitor auxinole. Yesbolatova A, Natsume T, Hayashi KI, Kanemaki MT. Methods. 2019 Apr 23. pii: S1046-2023(18)30331-1. doi: 10.1016/j.ymeth.2019.04.010. PubMed 31026591.
Backbone
  Vector backbone: pBluescript
  Vector type: CRISPR
Growth in bacteria
  Bacterial resistance: Ampicillin, 100 μg/mL
  Growth temperature: 37°C
  Growth strain: DH5alpha
  Copy number: High Copy
Gene/Insert
  Gene/Insert name: Hygro-P2A-mAID-mClover
  Species: Synthetic
  Cloning method: Restriction Enzyme; 5′ cloning site Unknown (unknown if destroyed); 3′ cloning site Unknown (unknown if destroyed)
Terms and licenses: Academic/Nonprofit Terms; Industry Terms: Not Available to Industry
How to cite: pMK345 (Hygro-P2A-mAID-mClover) was a gift from Masato Kanemaki (Addgene plasmid # 121179 ; http://n2t.net/addgene:121179 ; RRID:Addgene_121179)
